Addgene plasmid #248938: pTet_PflHamMA(deltaA)B
Purpose: Hachiman from P. fluorescens under pTet control with the dHamA domain removed
Depositing lab: Jennifer Doudna. Depositing organization: University of California, Berkeley. Publication: Recurrent acquisition of nuclease-protease pairs in antiviral immunity. Tuck OT, Hu JJ, Lopez SC, Adler BA, O'Brien CE, Hsieh K, Meredith C, Loi KJ, Yoon PH, Doherty EE, Lahiri A, Doudna JA. Science. 2026 Jan 8;391(6781):195-201. doi: 10.1126/science.aea8769. Epub 2025 Nov 13. PubMed 41231971.
Backbone
  Vector backbone: p15a
  Vector type: Bacterial Expression
Growth in bacteria
  Bacterial resistance: Chloramphenicol, 25 μg/mL
  Growth temperature: 37°C
  Growth strain: DH5alpha
  Copy number: High Copy
Gene/Insert
  Gene/Insert name: PflHamMA(deltaA)B
  Species: Pseudomonas fluorescens
  Mutation: HamA domain deletion
  Cloning method: Other
Terms and licenses: Academic/Nonprofit Terms; Industry Terms: Not Available to Industry
How to cite: pTet_PflHamMA(deltaA)B was a gift from Jennifer Doudna (Addgene plasmid # 248938 ; http://n2t.net/addgene:248938 ; RRID:Addgene_248938)
