[The description below was written by a language model from this plasmid's Addgene catalogue record and pLannotate feature annotations shown in this document.]
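Description:
pTet_PflHamMA(deltaA)B is a 6,874-nt bacterial expression plasmid built on a p15A backbone. It carries a variant of the Hachiman anti-phage defense system from Pseudomonas fluorescens under tetracycline-inducible control. It replicates through the p15A origin, which is compatible with ColE1-type plasmids and so allows co-maintenance with a second construct. Selection is by chloramphenicol resistance, provided by a cat gene driven by its native promoter and followed by a lambda t0 terminator. The catalogue lists the plasmid as high copy, whereas the feature annotation describes p15A as a medium-copy origin. Short fragments matching an RSF origin and the pBR322 bom region are also annotated near the origin and are probably backbone remnants.

The regulatory module is the Tn10 tetR/tetA arrangement. TetR is encoded on the reverse strand, next to the overlapping divergent tetR/tetA promoters. TetR binding to the operator keeps the forward-facing promoter repressed until a tetracycline-type inducer is added. The insert itself is not annotated by the automated feature table, but the roughly 4 kb unannotated stretch between this promoter and the lambda t0 terminator is the likely location of the PflHamMA(deltaA)B coding region. According to the record, this is the Hachiman locus with the HamA domain deleted. The name suggests a HamMA fusion-type protein paired with HamB, though the record does not spell out the gene architecture. A short fragment matching the capTEV composite tag, together with a 5S rRNA/rrnB T1 terminator segment, lies just after the sequence start and upstream of tetR. Whether the expressed protein carries a tag is not stated.

The construct appears intended as a domain-deletion comparator for testing the contribution of the HamA domain to Hachiman function in studies of bacterial antiviral immunity.
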