Features (pLannotate 1.2.2; 11 found; start..end, strand, type, name):
    178..195     +  CDS            capTEV™ (fragment): composite tag for in vivo biotinylation, TEV protease cleavage, and 6xHis tagging
    302..417     +  ncRNA          5S rRNA: Accession: RF00001 - 5S ribosomal RNA
    421..467     +  terminator     rrnB T1 terminator: transcription terminator T1 from the E. coli rrnB gene
    499..1122    -  CDS            TetR: tetracycline repressor TetR; tetR from transposon Tn10; TetR binds to the tetracycline operator tetO to inhibit transcription. This inhibition can be relieved by adding tetracycline or doxycycline.
   1141..1196    +  promoter       tetR/tetA promoters: tetR; overlapping promoters for bacterial tetR and tetA
   5158..5192    -  terminator     lambda t0 terminator: minimal transcription terminator from phage lambda (Scholtissek and Grosse, 1987)
   5266..5922    -  CDS            cat: CAT_ECOLX - Experimental evidence at protein level: Swiss-Prot protein existence level 1. This enzyme is an effector of chloramphenicol resistance in bacteria. From Escherichia coli. This protein is used as a marker in many commonly used cloning vectors, such as pACYC184.
   5923..6020    -  promoter       cat promoter: promoter of the E. coli cat gene encoding chloramphenicol acetyltransferase
   6027..6053    +  misc_feature   bom (fragment): basis of mobility region from pBR322
   6152..6207    -  rep_origin     RSF ori (fragment): Plasmids containing the RSF 1030 origin of replication can be propagated in E. coli cells that contain additional plasmids with compatible origins.
   6295..6840    -  rep_origin     p15A ori: Plasmids containing the medium-copy-number p15A origin of replication can be propagated in E. coli cells that contain a second plasmid with the ColE1 origin.
>Addgene plasmid #248938 | pTet_PflHamMA(deltaA)B | addgene full sequence | sequence record 500763 | Addgene NGS Result
AGATTTCAGTGCAATTTATCTCTTCAAATGTAGCACCTGAAGTCAGCCCCATACGATATAAGTTGTCACC
TGCCCGAACCAGAGACTTATCCTGAACTGGCCGATAATTGCAGACGAACGATGCTTGGGCCCGAACAAAA
ACTCATCTCAGAAGAGGATCTGAATAGCGCCGTCGACCATCATCATCATCATCATTGAGTTTAAACGCTC
TCCAGCTTGGGTGTTTTGGCGGATGAGAGAAGATTTTCAGCCTGATACAGATTAAATCAGAACGCAGAAG
CGGTCTGATAAAACAGAATTTGCCTGGCGGCAGTAGCGCGGTGGTCCCACCTGACCCCATGCCGAACTCA
GAAGTGAAACGCCGTAGCGCCGATGGTAGTGTGGGGTCTGCCCATGCGAGAGTAGGCAACTGCCAGGCAT
CAAATAAAACGAAAGGCTCAGTCGAAAGACTGGGCCTTTCGTTTTATCTGTTGTTTGTCGGTGAACTTCA
GCGACGTCTTAAGACCCACTTTCACATTTAAGTTGTTTTTCTAATCCGCATATGATCAATTCAAGGCCGA
ATAAGAAGGCTGGCTCTGCACCTTGGTGATCAAATAATTCGATAGCTTGTCGTAATAATGGCGGCATACT
ATCAGTAGTAGGTGTTTCCCTTTCTTCTTTAGCGACTTGATGCTCTTGATCTTCCAATACGCAACCTAAA
GTAAAATGCCCCACAGCGCTGAGTGCATATAATGCATTCTCTAGTGAAAAACCTTGTTGGCATAAAAAGG
CTAATTGATTTTCGAGAGTTTCATACTGTTTTTCTGTAGGCCGTGTACCTAAATGTACTTTTGCTCCATC
GCGATGACTTAGTAAAGCACATCTAAAACTTTTAGCGTTATTACGTAAAAAATCTTGCCAGCTTTCCCCT
TCTAAAGGGCAAAAGTGAGTATGGTGCCTATCTAACATCTCAATGGCTAAGGCGTCGAGCAAAGCCCGCT
TATTTTTTACATGCCAATACAATGTAGGCTGCTCTACACCTAGCTTCTGGGCGAGTTTACGGGTTGTTAA
ACCTTCGATTCCGACCTCATTAAGCAGCTCTAATGCGCTGTTAATCACTTTACTTTTATCTAATCTAGAC
ATCATTAATTCCTAATTTTTGTTGACACTCTATCGTTGATAGAGTTATTTTACCACTCCCTATCAGTGAT
AGAGAAAAGAATTCAAAAGATCTTTTAAGAAGGAGATATACTGATGAAAATTTCCATGCACGATGCCGCA
TACGGTGATTCAATTCTCATCAGCGGCGCCTCGACCAAAATTTTAGTGGATGGTGGAACTGCGAAGTCCT
TCGCTGACTGGTCGCCTTCGTTAGAGGGTGTCGATACGCTAGATGCCCTGATAGTTACTCATATTGATAA
CGACCATATTGGCGGAGCAATCAAGCTGCTCACATCAAAGCACGCAACTAAAGTAAAAGAAGTTTATTTC
AATGGCATTAACCAAATCCTAGATGTGGAGGATTGTGATATTGGTGATCGTAGTGACGATCTAGAATTAT
CCGCAATCATAGCAAACACCACGTCTAGAGACGAAGACCAGTTGATAGGGTATTCTGAAGGCACATCGTT
ATCCTTAATATTACAGCAGCAAAATATCCCCTTAAATAAAGCAACCGAAGGCAGGCAAATCCACAGAACG
AGCCTTAATAAAAACATAATAATAGGAGAATTTGAAATTGAACTGATAGGCCCAAGCAGAAAGAGCTTGT
TAAAAATCCAACAAAAATGGCTTGAACTATTAGAAAGTAAAGAAATCAAAAGACGCCTTATCAGCCCAAG
ATATAGCGTTGCATTCGAAAGCTTTATCAGCTCGATTGATACCTCAGTAAAGCATGATGAGGAAATTTCA
AGTCTAAGTGAAAACATAGAGCATTTGGCAAATCAACCATTTACTAATGACACATCACCCCCAAACAAAA
GCAGCATCTCTTTCCTTCTAAAAACTGAAAACAAAAGCATTTTAATGCTCGGAGATTCCGACGCAGAGAC
TATAGAGGCATGGTTGAACTCGAAGTCTGCAGATAGCATCACAGTTGATGCGGTAAAGCTACCCCATCAC
GGAAGCCGAAATAACTTTAGTGCTAACTTAGTACGCAGAATACGCACTGCGAACTATTTAATTTCTACTA
ATGGCGATAAATTTTCACACCCTAACATTGAGACCTTAGCTAGAATCATTAAGTTTTCTCCTGACCGCGA
GGCAAAAATACTACTAAACCACGAAATCCCCCACCTCACAAACTCCTTCCTGAGCAACGCCAACAGTTAT
GAAGGAAATATCAGCATCCACCAGGGCATAAAGGAATTTGAGCTTTGAGTAATGCACTGACTGACGAGTA
CAAACTCGATAACGTCTTTATCCTAGAAGCCTATGACGACCTAGGTGAACCCATTTCAACAGGCAGTTGC
TTTTCGGTGGGTGCGTCTATTTTTTTTACATCTTGGCACGTCGTCAAAAATGCCTACACGCTTCGGATTT
TCCAAAGTAGAGATGATTATTTTCGTCAAGAGTTCCATGCCGCTAAATGTGTTTTTTACGATAAAGAAAC
TGACTTCGCAATACTGTCATCAGACAGCCTTACGATCAAATCAAAAATTGAAATAGGAATATACAAAGCT
GAGCTGAATGATGAGGTAAAAGCTATAGGGTACGCGGCCGAAAAAAGCAGATTGCATTTCCCTATAACTA
GTAAAATATCAAACGTCTTTGATTTCTCTACAACATATAAATATGACTTTGAGTTTGGAAAGCCGGCTGA
GCTAGACAAAGCAAATGGCTTATCCGGGGGGCCAGTATTCTTTAAAGGCTACGCTATTGGCTTGCTTGCA
CTGCAAACTGTGGGATCGGCATTGCAAGCAGTATCTTTCCATACAATATTTGAACGGCCATCCGCTCTTG
AAGCCATTGAAAGCCAAGGGTTTTGAATACGGAAATTTATAACAACCTTCGTAAGCAAATCGACAACTCT
GCTTTCACCGGATGGCAAAGGTTATTCGTTGAACTTATAAATCTATACAACTTACATGATGACAATCAAT
TCTTGATTCAGGACCTGACGCTGAGATGCCTAGAGAGGCGTGGGGAATTCAAACAGCTTCATGGTCTGTT
GAACATATTGATTTCCGAGCTAGGTTTGTTCCCGTACTTAGATCCAGATCTGATGACGTCGAAAGACAGC
ATAAGGATGAATATTTTTAAGTCGCCTATAGCTGGCGATATAACATTCCACCTAAAACAGGCTGAGATTT
ATTACAGGATTGTAAATGGAGATAACATCGTACTCAGTGCACCTACAAGCTTCGGAAAAAGCTTAGTTAT
AGATGCTCTCATCAGCTCTGAAGAATACGACAACATTGTGGTAGTAGTCCCAACCATAGCTTTGATGGAT
GAGTTACGAAAGAAATTTAGCAAATATAAAGAAAACTACAAGATAATCACTCAGTCCTCTCAAGAGCCAG
CGACAAAAAATCTATATATCTATACTCAAGAAAGGGTCTTGGAATGCAAGAACCTTGAACGAGTAGACTT
CTTTATTATCGATGAGTTTTACAAATTAGCACCTCTCAATACATCTGACTATCGAAGCGACAGACTAAAT
CTGGCATTTCACAAACTTTTTAAAATGTGCAGTCGCTTTTACATGCTCGGCCCCAACATTAATGGCCTGG
CCGAAGGCATAGAAGACAAACTAAATTGCAATTTTGTAAAATATGACAATTACAAAACTGTAGTAGCTAA
CGAATATCGCTACATTATCCGTGAAGATGGGAATGATAAAGAAAAAGACATTGATCGCGACGCGCACTTA
GTCAATATTTTGCAAAAAATCGGTCAAAACGAACAGACTTTAATTTACTGCAAGACTCCAAAACGAGCAG
CCTCGCTAGTAAAAAAGATCATGAAACTCAGAGAGAACCAAGAGATAAGAAAAGGAGAGTTTTCTGACTG
GCTGAGAGAGACATATCACGATGACTGGTCGATGGCAGACGCAGTGGAACGCGGGATTGCCTGTCACCAT
GGCAGACTTCCTCGTGTCGTCTCCGGGTATGTGGTGGAAGCGTTCAATGAAAAGCTCATAAATATTTTGG
TTTGCACCTCAACTTTGATTGAGGGTGTTAACACAAATGCTAGAAGCGTCATAATTTACGATGACTGTAT
TCGAGGGACCACCCAACTGGATTCGTTCACTTTTAACAATATCTCTGGACGTAGTGGGCGTATGTTTGAA
CACTTTGTTGGAGATATACATGTTATTGGACGAAAACCATCAGCAGAGCTTCCTTGGATCGACGTCCCAA
TAGTGACTCAAGATGACTCCGCCTCTAGACCCATGCTGCTAAGCATAATCGACGAGCTAAGCACCGAACA
AAGGGCTAGTTTATCGAGATATACAACTCAACAATATGTACCTATCACTTTACTTAATAAGCATCTCGGT
GTTCCTCCGGAAAGGATAATAAAATTCGCAGAAGCCTTAATGGAGAAATGTGGCGCCTGGAACTCAATTA
TGGCATGGACGGGAAAATTCCCAACTAGCGAGCAACTAAGACACCTATGCAACATCATGTTCGATCACTT
CGCAATATCACGAATGGGCGGAGGATGCGTCAAATCAAAAAAGCAGCTGTTTTATAGAGTGCTCAACATT
GTAAATAGAAAAGAAGACAAAGATCTAATTCAAAGCGAATATGATTTTTGGTCCCCACGAAACGCGGAAT
ATGAGATTGATGACGCAGTGCAAAGCGTTTTCGATTTCAAAAGAAACTTAATTGGCTACAACCTCCCTAA
GATTATTTTGGCGATAAACGACGTACAGCGCTTAATATTTTCTCGATTCAATTACCGTTGTGGCGACTAC
GCAGCTTTTGCCCACTCTCTAGAAGCAATGTTTTTACCACCTTCAATTGTGGCTCTTGAAGAGTTTGGAA
TACCAACTCGTGTAGCACAAAAAATATACCAAATTAGCAACGTCGGCGAGGACGCCACCGTAGATTTAAT
CCTAGAGCAGGTAAGATCGCACCCGGGTCTCTACATATCGAAATTTGATGATTTTGAAAAAACTCTCCTG
AACCGAGCAATTCAATATCTTTAAAGGAGGACTTTGGCAGGTGACCAATAAAAAACGCCCGGCGGCAACC
GAGCGTTCTGAACAAATCCAGATGGAGTTCTGAGGTCATTACTGGATCTATCAACAGGAGTCCAAGCGAG
CTCGATATCAAATTACGCCCCGCCCTGCCACTCATCGCAGTACTGTTGTAATTCATTAAGCATTCTGCCG
ACATGGAAGCCATCACAAACGGCATGATGAACCTGAATCGCCAGCGGCATCAGCACCTTGTCGCCTTGCG
TATAATATTTGCCCATGGTGAAAACGGGGGCGAAGAAGTTGTCCATATTGGCCACGTTTAAATCAAAACT
GGTGAAACTCACCCAGGGATTGGCTGAAACGAAAAACATATTCTCAATAAACCCTTTAGGGAAATAGGCC
AGGTTTTCACCGTAACACGCCACATCTTGCGAATATATGTGTAGAAACTGCCGGAAATCGTCGTGGTATT
CACTCCAGAGCGATGAAAACGTTTCAGTTTGCTCATGGAAAACGGTGTAACAAGGGTGAACACTATCCCA
TATCACCAGCTCACCGTCTTTCATTGCCATACGAAATTCCGGATGAGCATTCATCAGGCGGGCAAGAATG
TGAATAAAGGCCGGATAAAACTTGTGCTTATTTTTCTTTACGGTCTTTAAAAAGGCCGTAATATCCAGCT
GAACGGTCTGGTTATAGGTACATTGAGCAACTGACTGAAATGCCTCAAAATGTTCTTTACGATGCCATTG
GGATATATCAACGGTGGTATATCCAGTGATTTTTTTCTCCATTTTAGCTTCCTTAGCTCCTGAAAATCTC
GATAACTCAAAAAATACGCCCGGTAGTGATCTTATTTCATTATGGTGAAAGTTGGAACCTCTTACGTGCC
CGATCAAGCGCTAGCGGAGTGTATACTGGCTTACTATGTTGGCACTGATGAGGGTGTCAGTGAAGTGCTT
CATGTGGCAGGAGAAAAAAGGCTGCACCGGTGCGTCAGCAGAATATGTGATACAGGATATATTCCGCTTC
CTCGCTCACTGACTCGCTACGCTCGGTCGTTCGACTGCGGCGAGCGGAAATGGCTTACGAACGGGGCGGA
GATTTCCTGGAAGATGCCAGGAAGATACTTAACAGGGAAGTGAGAGGGCCGCGGCAAAGCCGTTTTTCCA
TAGGCTCCGCCCCCCTGACAAGCATCACGAAATCTGACGCTCAAATCAGTGGTGGCGAAACCCGACAGGA
CTATAAAGATACCAGGCGTTTCCCCCTGGCGGCTCCCTCGTGCGCTCTCCTGTTCCTGCCTTTCGGTTTA
CCGGTGTCATTCCGCTGTTATGGCCGCGTTTGTCTCATTCCACGCCTGACACTCAGTTCCGGGTAGGCAG
TTCGCTCCAAGCTGGACTGTATGCACGAACCCCCCGTTCAGTCCGACCGCTGCGCCTTATCCGGTAACTA
TCGTCTTGAGTCCAACCCGGAAAGACATGCAAAAGCACCACTGGCAGCAGCCACTGGTAATTGATTTAGA
GGAGTTAGTCTTGAAGTCATGCGCCGGTTAAGGCTAAACTGAAAGGACAAGTTTTGGTGACTGCGCTCCT
CCAAGCCAGTTACCTCGGTTCAAAGAGTTGGTAGCTCAGAGAACCTTCGAAAAACCGCCCTGCAAGGCGG
TTTTTTCGTTTTCAGAGCAAGAGATTACGCGCAGACCAAAACGATCTCAAGAAGATCATCTTATTAATCA
GATAAAATATTTCT
